Addgene plasmid #89578: pJK-caCas9-NatMX-Neut5L-Leu2 drive
Purpose: caCas9 integrating vector into the Neut5L locus with gene drive for targeting Leu2 locus
Depositing lab: George Church. Depositing organization: Harvard University. Publication: A CRISPR-Cas9-based gene drive platform for genetic interaction analysis in Candida albicans. Shapiro RS, Chavez A, Porter CBM, Hamblin M, Kaas CS, DiCarlo JE, Zeng G, Xu X, Revtovich AV, Kirienko NV, Wang Y, Church GM, Collins JJ. Nat Microbiol. 2018 Jan;3(1):73-82. doi: 10.1038/s41564-017-0043-0. Epub 2017 Oct 23. PubMed 29062088.
Backbone
  Vector backbone: pjk1027
  Vector type: Yeast Expression
Growth in bacteria
  Bacterial resistance: Ampicillin, 100 μg/mL
  Growth temperature: 30°C
  Growth strain: DH5alpha
  Copy number: High Copy
Gene/Insert
  Gene/Insert name: Leu2 gene drive
  Species: C. albicans
  Insert size (bp): 1000
  Cloning method: Gibson Cloning
  Sequencing primers: 5′ TTGCAATTATTAGAGATCCAGAAAA
Terms and licenses: Academic/Nonprofit Terms; Industry Terms: Not Available to Industry
How to cite: pJK-caCas9-NatMX-Neut5L-Leu2 drive was a gift from George Church (Addgene plasmid # 89578 ; http://n2t.net/addgene:89578 ; RRID:Addgene_89578)
