[The description below was written by a language model from this plasmid's Addgene catalogue record and pLannotate feature annotations shown in this document.]
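Description:
pJK-caCas9-NatMX-Neut5L-Leu2 drive is a 12.9 kb integrating yeast expression plasmid built on the pjk1027 backbone for CRISPR-Cas9 genome editing in Candida albicans. In E. coli it is maintained as a high-copy plasmid through a ColE1/pUC-type origin and selected with ampicillin via the bla gene. Remnants of a pBluescript-style cloning vector are also annotated, including lac promoter/operator elements, T3 and T7 promoters, a lacZα fragment and split f1 origin fragments. No yeast replication origin is annotated, consistent with its stated design as a vector that integrates at the Neut5L locus. The homology arms for that locus are not themselves identified in the feature table.

The payload comprises three functional units. A full-length Streptococcus pyogenes Cas9 coding sequence (named caCas9, implying adaptation to C. albicans) occupies the first 4.1 kb, but the promoter driving it is not annotated. A NatMX cassette, in which the Ashbya gossypii TEF promoter and terminator flank a streptothricin acetyltransferase gene, provides nourseothricin selection of fungal transformants. It is bracketed by two sequences that the annotation software matched to fragments of URA3, whose role the record does not explain. The third unit is the roughly 1 kb Leu2 gene drive insert, added by Gibson assembly. The annotated S. pyogenes guide RNA scaffold followed by a SUP4 terminator likely belongs to it, though the guide's promoter and any LEU2 homology flanks are not annotated.

In a gene drive arrangement, a guide expression cassette flanked by homology to its own target replaces that locus and then directs Cas9 to cut the remaining wild-type allele, so repair copies the drive across. According to the record, this construct targets LEU2 and belongs to a platform for genetic interaction analysis in C. albicans.
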