Features (pLannotate 1.2.2; 21 found; start..end, strand, type, name):
      1..4104    +  CDS            cas9: CAS9_STRP1 - Also known as csn1 From Streptococcus pyogenes serotype M1.
   4141..4197    -  misc_feature   MCS (fragment): pBluescript multiple cloning site
   4721..5032    -  CDS            URA3 (fragment): PYRF_YEAST - Experimental evidence at protein level: Swiss-Prot protein existence level 1. From Saccharomyces cerevisiae (strain ATCC 204508 / S288c) (Baker's yeast).
   5095..5292    -  terminator     TEF terminator: Ashbya gossypii TEF terminator
   5310..5879    -  CDS            sta: STA_STRLA - Experimental evidence at protein level: Swiss-Prot protein existence level 1. Involved in resistance to streptothricin, a broad-spectrum antibiotic produced by streptomycetes. Detoxifies streptothricin via acetylation of the beta amino group of the first beta-lysyl moiety of streptothricin. From Streptomyces lavendulae.
   5893..6236    -  promoter       TEF promoter: Ashbya gossypii TEF promoter
   6277..6750    -  CDS            URA3 (fragment): PYRF_YEAST - Experimental evidence at protein level: Swiss-Prot protein existence level 1. From Saccharomyces cerevisiae (strain ATCC 204508 / S288c) (Baker's yeast).
   7200..7218    -  promoter       T7 promoter: promoter for bacteriophage T7 RNA polymerase
   7221..7378    +  CDS            lacZα (fragment): LacZα fragment of β-galactosidase; lacZ fragment
   7383..7510    +  rep_origin     f1 ori (fragment) (sequence partly withheld): f1 bacteriophage origin of replication; arrow indicates direction of (+) strand synthesis
   7742..7761    -  terminator     SUP4 terminator: transcription terminator for the S. cerevisiae SUP4 tRNA gene
   7766..7840    -  misc_RNA       gRNA scaffold: guide RNA scaffold for the Streptococcus pyogenes CRISPR/Cas9 system
   9316..9645    +  rep_origin     f1 ori (fragment) (sequence partly withheld): f1 bacteriophage origin of replication; arrow indicates direction of (+) strand synthesis
   9671..9775    +  promoter       AmpR promoter: bla
   9776..10636   +  CDS            AmpR: β-lactamase; bla; confers resistance to ampicillin, carbenicillin, and related antibiotics
  10807..11395   +  rep_origin     ori: high-copy-number ColE1/pMB1/pBR322/pUC origin of replication
  11578..11670   +  CDS            lacI (fragment): lac repressor; lacI; The lac repressor binds to the lac operator to inhibit transcription in E. coli. This inhibition can be relieved by adding lactose or isopropyl-β-D-thiogalactopyranoside (IPTG).
  11683..11704   +  protein_bind   CAP binding site: CAP binding activates transcription in the presence of cAMP. E. coli catabolite activator protein
  11719..11749   +  promoter       lac promoter: promoter for the E. coli lac operon
  11753..11775   +  protein_bind   lac operator (fragment): The lac repressor binds to the lac operator to inhibit transcription in E. coli. This inhibition can be relieved by adding lactose or isopropyl-β-D-thiogalactopyranoside (IPTG). lac repressor encoded by lacI
  11818..11836   +  promoter       T3 promoter: promoter for bacteriophage T3 RNA polymerase
>Addgene plasmid #89578 | pJK-caCas9-NatMX-Neut5L-Leu2 drive | addgene full sequence | sequence record 190843 | Addgene NGS Result
ATGGATAAAAAATACTCCATAGGTTTGGACATTGGAACCAATTCAGTTGGATGGGCTGTAATCACTGATG
AATATAAGGTTCCTTCTAAAAAGTTCAAAGTTTTAGGAAATACTGATAGACACTCCATTAAAAAGAATTT
AATTGGTGCCTTGTTGTTTGACAGTGGTGAAACAGCTGAAGCAACTCGTTTGAAAAGAACAGCTAGAAGA
AGATATACCAGAAGAAAGAACAGAATTTGTTACTTGCAAGAAATCTTTTCTAATGAAATGGCAAAGGTTG
ATGATTCTTTTTTTCATAGATTGGAAGAAAGTTTCTTAGTTGAAGAAGATAAGAAACATGAAAGACATCC
AATCTTTGGTAATATTGTAGATGAAGTGGCTTACCACGAAAAATATCCTACAATTTATCATTTGAGAAAA
AAATTAGTTGACTCCACTGATAAAGCTGACTTAAGACTTATATATTTGGCATTGGCTCACATGATCAAGT
TCAGAGGTCACTTCTTAATTGAAGGTGATTTGAATCCAGATAATTCCGATGTCGACAAGTTGTTTATTCA
ATTGGTTCAAACTTACAACCAACTTTTCGAGGAAAATCCAATCAATGCCTCAGGTGTGGATGCTAAAGCT
ATTTTATCTGCTAGATTGTCAAAAAGTAGACGTTTGGAAAATCTTATTGCCCAATTGCCAGGTGAAAAAA
AAAATGGATTGTTTGGAAACTTAATTGCATTATCTTTGGGTTTGACCCCAAATTTCAAATCAAACTTTGA
TTTGGCCGAGGATGCTAAACTTCAATTGTCTAAGGATACATACGATGACGATTTAGATAATCTTCTTGCC
CAAATTGGTGATCAATATGCAGATTTATTCTTGGCAGCTAAGAACTTGAGTGATGCAATTTTGTTAAGTG
ACATTTTGAGAGTCAACACAGAAATTACAAAAGCTCCTTTATCCGCCTCTATGATTAAAAGATATGATGA
ACACCATCAAGATTTAACCTTGTTGAAAGCTCTTGTACGTCAACAATTACCAGAAAAGTATAAAGAAATA
TTCTTTGATCAATCTAAAAATGGTTACGCTGGTTATATTGATGGTGGTGCTAGTCAAGAAGAATTTTATA
AGTTTATCAAGCCAATTCTTGAAAAAATGGATGGTACTGAGGAATTGTTGGTTAAGTTGAATCGAGAGGA
TTTACTTCGTAAGCAAAGAACATTTGATAACGGTTCTATCCCTCATCAAATCCACTTAGGTGAGTTACAC
GCTATCTTGAGACGTCAGGAAGATTTTTACCCTTTTTTGAAAGACAATCGTGAAAAAATTGAAAAAATTT
TGACTTTCAGAATTCCTTATTACGTCGGGCCATTGGCTAGAGGTAATTCTAGATTTGCATGGATGACTCG
TAAATCTGAAGAGACTATCACCCCATGGAATTTTGAGGAAGTTGTTGATAAGGGAGCCTCCGCTCAATCA
TTCATCGAGAGAATGACCAATTTCGACAAAAACTTGCCAAATGAGAAGGTGTTACCTAAACATTCTTTGT
TATATGAATATTTCACTGTTTATAATGAATTAACAAAAGTCAAATACGTCACTGAAGGTATGAGAAAACC
AGCATTCTTAAGTGGTGAACAAAAGAAAGCTATCGTTGACTTGTTATTCAAAACTAATCGTAAAGTCACT
GTCAAACAACTTAAAGAGGACTATTTTAAGAAAATAGAGTGTTTCGATTCCGTTGAAATCAGTGGGGTTG
AGGATAGATTTAATGCTAGTTTAGGAACTTATCACGATTTGTTGAAAATTATCAAAGACAAAGATTTTTT
GGATAATGAAGAAAACGAAGATATCTTGGAGGACATTGTATTGACTTTGACTTTGTTTGAGGATAGAGAA
ATGATCGAAGAACGTTTAAAAACTTACGCTCACTTATTCGACGATAAAGTCATGAAACAATTAAAAAGAA
GAAGATATACCGGTTGGGGAAGATTATCTAGAAAGTTGATTAATGGTATTAGAGATAAGCAAAGTGGTAA
AACCATCTTAGATTTCCTTAAAAGTGATGGTTTTGCAAACAGAAACTTTATGCAGTTGATTCATGATGAT
AGTTTGACCTTTAAGGAAGATATTCAAAAAGCTCAGGTTTCTGGACAGGGTGATTCATTGCATGAACATA
TTGCCAACTTAGCAGGGTCTCCAGCTATCAAAAAGGGAATTTTACAAACTGTTAAAGTTGTTGATGAGTT
GGTGAAAGTTATGGGACGTCATAAGCCTGAAAATATAGTTATAGAAATGGCTAGAGAAAATCAAACAACT
CAGAAAGGACAAAAGAATTCTCGTGAAAGAATGAAAAGAATAGAAGAAGGAATTAAAGAGTTGGGTTCTC
AAATCTTAAAAGAACACCCAGTCGAAAACACCCAGTTACAGAACGAGAAGCTTTACTTGTACTATTTGCA
AAACGGGCGTGACATGTATGTAGATCAAGAGTTGGATATCAATAGACTTTCAGATTACGATGTCGATCAC
ATAGTTCCTCAGTCATTTTTAAAAGATGATTCCATTGACAACAAAGTTTTAACAAGATCTGATAAGAATA
GAGGTAAATCAGACAATGTGCCATCAGAAGAAGTGGTTAAGAAAATGAAGAACTATTGGAGACAATTGTT
AAATGCAAAGTTGATTACTCAGAGAAAATTTGACAACTTAACTAAAGCTGAAAGAGGAGGATTATCCGAA
TTAGATAAAGCTGGATTCATAAAACGTCAGTTGGTTGAAACAAGACAAATTACTAAACATGTAGCCCAAA
TTTTAGATTCCCGAATGAATACTAAATATGATGAAAATGACAAATTAATCAGAGAGGTCAAAGTGATCAC
ATTAAAGTCAAAGTTGGTGTCAGATTTCCGAAAGGATTTTCAATTCTACAAGGTGAGAGAGATCAACAAT
TATCATCATGCTCACGACGCATATTTGAATGCAGTGGTAGGAACTGCCTTAATAAAGAAGTATCCTAAGT
TAGAATCCGAATTCGTGTATGGTGATTATAAAGTCTACGATGTCAGAAAGATGATAGCAAAATCAGAACA
AGAAATTGGGAAAGCCACCGCAAAGTATTTCTTTTACTCCAACATCATGAATTTCTTTAAGACCGAAATC
ACCTTGGCTAACGGGGAAATCAGAAAACGTCCTTTGATTGAAACAAATGGAGAAACCGGTGAAATTGTGT
GGGATAAGGGGAGAGATTTTGCTACTGTTAGAAAAGTTTTATCAATGCCTCAAGTTAATATTGTAAAGAA
GACTGAAGTTCAAACTGGTGGTTTCTCTAAGGAATCCATTCTTCCAAAACGAAACTCAGACAAGTTGATC
GCCCGAAAAAAAGATTGGGATCCTAAGAAATACGGAGGTTTTGATTCTCCTACTGTCGCATATTCTGTCT
TGGTCGTGGCTAAAGTTGAAAAGGGTAAATCCAAAAAATTGAAATCTGTGAAAGAATTGTTAGGTATTAC
CATCATGGAGCGTTCATCCTTTGAGAAAAACCCAATTGACTTTCTCGAAGCGAAGGGCTATAAAGAAGTG
AAGAAAGATTTGATTATTAAGTTGCCAAAGTATTCTCTCTTTGAACTTGAAAATGGGAGAAAGAGAATGT
TGGCTTCAGCTGGAGAATTGCAAAAAGGAAACGAGTTAGCTTTGCCTTCAAAGTACGTTAATTTCTTATA
CTTAGCATCTCATTATGAAAAGTTGAAGGGGTCCCCTGAAGACAATGAGCAAAAGCAATTATTCGTAGAA
CAACATAAACACTATTTGGATGAGATAATTGAACAAATCTCCGAGTTTTCTAAAAGAGTTATTTTGGCTG
ATGCAAATTTGGATAAAGTTTTATCTGCTTATAATAAGCATCGTGACAAACCAATTCGAGAACAAGCTGA
AAATATTATCCACTTGTTCACATTGACTAACTTGGGAGCTCCAGCCGCGTTTAAGTACTTTGACACCACC
ATTGACCGTAAGAGATATACTTCAACAAAAGAAGTGTTAGACGCCACATTGATTCATCAGTCCATAACTG
GTTTATATGAAACTAGAATCGATTTGTCACAATTGGGGGGTGATAGCCGAGCGGATCCTAAGAAAAAACG
AAAAGTCTGACTCGAGGTCGACGGTATCGATAAGCTTGATATCGAATTCCTGCAGCCCGGGGGATCCGAG
TGAAATTCTGGAAATCTGGAAATCTGGTTTTGTATTCTTGTTATTCTTCTTTTTGTTATTACATATATAA
CTTGTTACTTTTTTAAAAAAATCTTTGTTTATTTTATAAATATATAAAACTAAATTTAAGAAAAAGAGAA
AAATGTTTTATTTGAGAGATTGAAATTTTACTTGAATTTAGCTTAGCTTTTATAAAGTATTATTATGTAA
AAAAACAAAACAAATATACATTAAAAAGTTAAGACTATAAAATAGCCACCCAAGGCATTTCTATATCTTG
TTGTTGTTGTTTTCATCTTCTGTATCAGAGGAACTTATTTTATTATTTTCGTCACGGGTATTTTCTCTTG
TTTGATGATTCATCCCATTCATTCCATCATAAAATTCTAGAAGGACCACCTTTGATTGTAAATAGTAATA
ATTACCACCCTTATTTAATTATTTATTTAACTTATTTATTTATTTATTATACATATATACAAATCTAATA
AAGTGAAAATCTCCCCCTTCACATTTATAATTGGCCAGTTTTTTTCAAATAAGCATTCCAACCAGCATCT
CTATACCTTTTACCTTCAATATCTGGATCTCTTCCTTTACCAAACAATCCTCTACCAACAATGATAATAT
CAGTTCCAGTGCTAACAACTTCATCAACAGTTCTATATTGTTGTCCTAATCCATCACCTTTATCATCTAA
TCCAACTCCAGGTGTCATAATAAGCCAATCAAATCCTTCTTCTTGTCCACCCATATCACGTTGGGCAATA
AATCCAATAACAAATTCCTTATCGGATTTAGCAATTTCAACAGTTTTTTGAGAATATTCTCCATACGAAT
TCGAGCTCGTTTAAACGTCGACACTGGATGGCGGCGTTAGTATCGAATCGACAGCAGTATAGCGACCAGC
ATTCACATACGATTGACGCATGATATTACTTTCTGCGCACTTAACTTCGCATCTGGGCAGATGATGTCGA
GGCGAAAAAAAATATAAATCACGCTAACATTTGATTAAAATAGAACAACTACAATATAAAAAAACTATAC
AAATGACAAGTTCTTGAAAACAAGAATCTTTTTATTGTCAGTACTGACTCGAGTTATTATGGACATGGCA
TAGACATATACAAAGCTTGTTCACCATCGGAAGCAGTACCATCGTATAAAGCAGTATCCAAACCACACAA
AGTGAAACCCATTCTTCTATAAGCATGAATAGCTGGAGCATTAACATTGGTAACTTCCAACCACAAATGA
CCAGCACCTCTTTCTCTGGCGAATTCAGTAGCCAAACCCATCAAAGCTCTACCAACACCATGACCTCTAT
GTTCTGGAGCAACTTCAATATCTTCAACAGTCAATCTTCTGTTCCAACCAGAATAAGAAACAACAACGAA
ACCAGCCAAATCACCATCATCACCATAAGCAACGAAAGTTCTAGAATCTGGATCACCATCTTCACCAGCA
TCGGATTCATCATCGGATTCATCATCTGGGAAAACCTTAGTCAATGGTGGATCAACTGGAACTTCTCTCA
AAGTGAAACCATCACCAGTAGCAGTAACTCTAAAAACAGTATCGGTAGTGAAAGAACCATCCAAAGCTTC
AATAGCTTCAGCATCACCTGGAACAGAAGTTCTGTATCTATAAGCAGTATCATCCAAAGTAGTAGACATA
ATTGTAGGATCCGGTTGTTTATGTTCGGATGTGATGTGAGAACTGTATCCTAGCAAGATTTTAAAAGGAA
GTATATGAAAGAAGAACCTCAGTGGCAAATCCTAACCTTTTATATTTCTCTACAGGGGCGCGGCGTGGGG
ACAATTCAACGCGTCTGTGAGGGGAGCGTTTCCCTGCTCGCAGGTCTGCAGCGAGGAGCCGTAATTTTTG
CTTCGCGCCGTGCGGCCATCAAAATGTATGGATGCAAATGATTATACATGGGGATGTATGGGCTAAATGT
ACGGGCGACAGTCACATCATGCCCCTGAGCTGCGCACGTCAAGACTGTCAAGGAGGGTATTCTGGGCCTC
CATGTCGCTGGCCGGGTGACCCGGCGGGGACGAGGCAAGCTTGATATGCTAATGATCCCACTGATGATAA
TTCAGCTAACATCAATAACCCTCTTGGCTCTTGGTTGGTGGTGGTTTCTTTAGCTCCCTGTTTTAATCCT
TCAACTACTCCATTCCCAGTGACACCATGAGCATTAGTAATATCTGCCCAACTACTAATTTTATAAACTC
CACCAATATATTGTTTCTTCACGGTATTACCAATATCAGCAAATTTTCTATCTTCAAAAATCATAAATTG
ATGTTTACGTGAAAGTTCTAATAATGGTTCAATAGTGGATTCATAGGAAAAATCATTGATTATATCAATA
TGAGTCTTGATTAAGCATACATAAGGACCCAATTTATCAATTAATTCAAGGAATTCCTTAGTGGTATCAA
CATCAATTGATGCACATAAATTGGTTTTCTTCAGTTCCATTAATCGAAATAATCGTTGTGCTACTGGTGA
GGCATGAGTTTCTGCTCTCTCACTATAGGTCTTAGTGTTGACTGTCATATCTTTTGTTTGCTATTTCTAT
TTCTATTTCTTTCTTCAACTGTAAAAGGGGCGATATATAAACCAGTGTGTATGGGGTTGTTGCTCAGGAA
TTGATCAATGTTTAAAAGAATGGTTGAAATCATCATTGAAGAACAAAAAAAAAGATTTTTTCTTTCATTA
TGTTATCTGTATAATATGCAGGAAATAAGATTGCAAAAAAATAGCCGTTTTTTTGGATACTATCAAACAA
GAGGAATGACTAATACAGAATTAGTGTTACGAATCAATGGCACTACAGCAACTTTCAACAAAATAATCTA
CGTTCAAAATATAATATATACTATTAAATAAAATCAAATAATAAAATAATTTTAAAGAAAGTAGTACCAG
CTCTTTTTTTTGTTTCCGTTTATACCATCCAAATCAATTCCTATTAGTCTCCAATTCGCCCTATAGTGAG
TCGTATTACAATTCACTGGCCGTCGTTTTACAACGTCGTGACTGGGAAAACCCTGGCGTTACCCAACTTA
ATCGCCTTGCAGCACATCCCCCTTTCGCCAGCTGGCGTAATAGCGAAGAGGCCCGCACCGATCGCCCTTC
CCAACAGTTGCGCAGCCTGAATGGCGAATGGG
[124 nt withheld, positions 7383-7506]
CGCCTGAGGATGAAGAGTTTTTCTCTCCGAATGAAGAGCCAAATCATATACGAGAGCCAAGTCAATCCGA
ATCAAGCGAGGCCACCATTACATCTACCAGGCAAAAAAATTTTGCAAATAAGCAACCTTTATTGAGTGAA
GATTCGGTAACTCAGTTGTGTGCATATTTAGAGAAATCTGTAGACTTTGGAGTATTTGAAATTTAAATGC
TAACTACTGTATATACTGTGCGGCCAGACATAAAAAACAAAAAAAGCACCACCGACTCGGTGCCACTTTT
TCAAGTTGATAACGGACTAGCCTTATTTTAACTTGCTATTTCTAGCTCTAAAACTTACTGTCTTGCCTGG
TGACCAAATTAAAAATAGTTTACGCAAGTCTCGAACTTCCACCACAATTTAATTGTAAGAACGCTGCGAA
AACATATTCTCCAATCCTATTGGGCCGAAGTTTCAGCTATGCCAAAGGCATCAAATTTTTTTTTATAAAA
TTTTCCACTTTTCCATACCAGTGAAATTATCACGTGATGGAGTGAGTATCTATAATATTTGATTGTTTCT
TTGATGAGGCAATACTCGAGTATAGTTATTGACCAATGACTTTTAGCGTTTTTTGGATATTGGTTTTAAA
AGAAAGGAATAAGAAAAGGGGAGTATTTCTGGAGTGAAAAAAAAAAAATTCATTTGTTGAAAAAAGGGCA
CCCCAGAAGGAGCGCCGGAATAGCAAAATCACAACCTCATGCTCGCTCCGGTACAGGCAAAAAAAAAATT
ATTCAAAGTAATCTCTTTCTATACATGATAAATACACGGCTAAACAAGTGGTATTCAAGCACAATTCAGT
TTTCTGGATCTCTAATAATTGCAATTGCAATTGCTTCACATACTCTGTTTATAATTCAGTTTCTTTCTCT
TGATGTTACTGATATATTAAGTTAATAAATACCAATAACTTTTTTTCAAAAATCTTCTATTTTCCTTTCA
ATTGATTATTTAAACACGAATCGTTAATAAGCTGTGATTGCTTTTTCTCTTTCTTTTTCTTTTCTTTGTT
CAAGTTTGAAAAAAAAAAAAAAAGGTTTCTCTTGTTCGATGTAGAATTCAGTGGGTTATAGTTGTAATGA
TATATGGAATAAAAAGAAAGAAAGAGAAGAGAAAGAGAAGAAGAGAAGAATTAAGTAAACGTGTATTAGA
ATTTAAAAATTAAAATTCATGATAATCTTTAATAATAATTAACTAAGAATCACAAAATTGAAAATTTGAA
AGAAAAAAGATCACTCCAAGGTCGTGTCAAGTGACTAGAAATTCTTAATTAAAATAGTTATAACAAAAAA
AGAAATTTGTATATAACAATTAAGTAAAAGAAAAAAAAGCAATTCGCTTTGTATAATAATACCCAGAAAA
ATATATTCATATATTCATAAATCAAACATGAAATGAAGAATGCTGAATCACTTGATAGGATTTAGTTCCA
TTATGGTACTAAGAAGTAATATTACTTCTATGAAAAGGTTGAATCCGAGATCAAAATTCATCTTTTCATA
TACTCTGGAGAAAAAAAAAAAAGTAATTGTAGTAAGAATGACAAGTATCAGTTGAGAAAAAAAGTAACAA
AGAGAAAGCTCGGAGGAGGCTCCCCAAAGGTTTTATCACCAATGGTGGTACCACTAACCCAAGAACAGAA
AAAGCATTGATATTTTGAAAAATACAATACTCATCTTTTAACCCAAACCTTTTCTTGTCCTTTAAAACTT
TTATCTCATGTCTGTCCAAAGTCATATTGTCTTACTACTTTCTCTCCTTCAACGTCCTT
[90 nt withheld, positions 9316-9405]
A
[49 nt withheld, positions 9407-9455]
CCTTTGACGTTGGAGTCCACGTTCTTT
[37 nt withheld, positions 9483-9519]
ACCCTATCTCGGTCTATTCTTTTGATTTATAAGGGATTTTGCCGATTTCGGCCTATTGGTTAAAAAATGA
GCTGATTTAACAAAAATTTAACGCGAATTTTAACAAAATATTAACGCTTACAATTTAGGTGGCACTTTTC
GGGGAAATGTGCGCGGAACCCCTATTTGTTTATTTTTCTAAATACATTCAAATATGTATCCGCTCATGAG
ACAATAACCCTGATAAATGCTTCAATAATATTGAAAAAGGAAGAGTATGAGTATTCAACATTTCCGTGTC
GCCCTTATTCCCTTTTTTGCGGCATTTTGCCTTCCTGTTTTTGCTCACCCAGAAACGCTGGTGAAAGTAA
AAGATGCTGAAGATCAGTTGGGTGCACGAGTGGGTTACATCGAACTGGATCTCAACAGCGGTAAGATCCT
TGAGAGTTTTCGCCCCGAAGAACGTTTTCCAATGATGAGCACTTTTAAAGTTCTGCTATGTGGCGCGGTA
TTATCCCGTATTGACGCCGGGCAAGAGCAACTCGGTCGCCGCATACACTATTCTCAGAATGACTTGGTTG
AGTACTCACCAGTCACAGAAAAGCATCTTACGGATGGCATGACAGTAAGAGAATTATGCAGTGCTGCCAT
AACCATGAGTGATAACACTGCGGCCAACTTACTTCTGACAACGATCGGAGGACCGAAGGAGCTAACCGCT
TTTTTGCACAACATGGGGGATCATGTAACTCGCCTTGATCGTTGGGAACCGGAGCTGAATGAAGCCATAC
CAAACGACGAGCGTGACACCACGATGCCTGTAGCAATGGCAACAACGTTGCGCAAACTATTAACTGGCGA
ACTACTTACTCTAGCTTCCCGGCAACAATTAATAGACTGGATGGAGGCGGATAAAGTTGCAGGACCACTT
CTGCGCTCGGCCCTTCCGGCTGGCTGGTTTATTGCTGATAAATCTGGAGCCGGTGAGCGTGGGTCTCGCG
GTATCATTGCAGCACTGGGGCCAGATGGTAAGCCCTCCCGTATCGTAGTTATCTACACGACGGGGAGTCA
GGCAACTATGGATGAACGAAATAGACAGATCGCTGAGATAGGTGCCTCACTGATTAAGCATTGGTAACTG
TCAGACCAAGTTTACTCATATATACTTTAGATTGATTTAAAACTTCATTTTTAATTTAAAAGGATCTAGG
TGAAGATCCTTTTTGATAATCTCATGACCAAAATCCCTTAACGTGAGTTTTCGTTCCACTGAGCGTCAGA
CCCCGTAGAAAAGATCAAAGGATCTTCTTGAGATCCTTTTTTTCTGCGCGTAATCTGCTGCTTGCAAACA
AAAAAACCACCGCTACCAGCGGTGGTTTGTTTGCCGGATCAAGAGCTACCAACTCTTTTTCCGAAGGTAA
CTGGCTTCAGCAGAGCGCAGATACCAAATACTGTTCTTCTAGTGTAGCCGTAGTTAGGCCACCACTTCAA
GAACTCTGTAGCACCGCCTACATACCTCGCTCTGCTAATCCTGTTACCAGTGGCTGCTGCCAGTGGCGAT
AAGTCGTGTCTTACCGGGTTGGACTCAAGACGATAGTTACCGGATAAGGCGCAGCGGTCGGGCTGAACGG
GGGGTTCGTGCACACAGCCCAGCTTGGAGCGAACGACCTACACCGAACTGAGATACCTACAGCGTGAGCT
ATGAGAAAGCGCCACGCTTCCCGAAGGGAGAAAGGCGGACAGGTATCCGGTAAGCGGCAGGGTCGGAACA
GGAGAGCGCACGAGGGAGCTTCCAGGGGGAAACGCCTGGTATCTTTATAGTCCTGTCGGGTTTCGCCACC
TCTGACTTGAGCGTCGATTTTTGTGATGCTCGTCAGGGGGGCGGAGCCTATGGAAAAACGCCAGCAACGC
GGCCTTTTTACGGTTCCTGGCCTTTTGCTGGCCTTTTGCTCACATGTTCTTTCCTGCGTTATCCCCTGAT
TCTGTGGATAACCGTATTACCGCCTTTGAGTGAGCTGATACCGCTCGCCGCAGCCGAACGACCGAGCGCA
GCGAGTCAGTGAGCGAGGAAGCGGAAGAGCGCCCAATACGCAAACCGCCTCTCCCCGCGCGTTGGCCGAT
TCATTAATGCAGCTGGCACGACAGGTTTCCCGACTGGAAAGCGGGCAGTGAGCGCAACGCAATTAATGTG
AGTTAGCTCACTCATTAGGCACCCCAGGCTTTACACTTTATGCTTCCGGCTCGTATGTTGTGTGGAATTG
TGAGCGGATAACAATTTCACACAGGAAACAGCTATGACCATGATTACGCCAAGCTCGAAATTAACCCTCA
CTAAAGGGAACAAAAGCTGGTACCAGAGCTATTAAGATCACCAGCCTCGTTTATAATAAACTTAGTCTAA
TATTTCTTTTGGACCAAAATAGAAACTGTTCTCAGGTGGCAAAAAACAGCTTAAAGTCTGTGTTAAAAAA
AGATCTCGGCTATGCCAATCAAAAAGGAGTGACATTATTATGTAAAAGAAGAAATGTTGTAATTCCGCGA
AACAACAATTTTAATGCTTACTGTGCCGCCACCAATATCCTATGGCCAAGGGGCCTTTAAACATGCCACG
GAAATATACAGTCAAAGTAAACCTACTATGTCTTTAGAGCCTTCAGGATCAATTGTTTTTAAATGAATGA
CTGCAAAACTAGAAAAGTAGCCTCTTACATAAGCAAGTCATTTGTACACCGAGAGTTTAGTAACCAGTGA
AGCAAGTATATCTGGCAAACCTGAAACTTATCTGTGAATTATAAAGCTCATAAGTAAAAAGTGTAGAAAA
GAAGATAAGGCAGACCAAATACAAATTTGCAACAGTACAACGAATATTTCAGCGTCAAAACTAGAGAATA
ATAAAGAAAACGATCTTTTCAAAAAGAAAAAACCTTTTAGTTTTCCTTTGTTGTTGTTGTGGGTGTGTGC
TATTTATATTATATAGTTTACTCATAATACCATAAAATATTCGGTTTGATTAGGTTATTTTAATAAGCTA
ATTTGTTTCTAATCGTGTAATTTATGCTGTGTATATTAAGTAGTGTGTGCACTGCCCAAAAATGTTTGTT
GTTTATAGTCGGTTAAAGAGAAAAAAGAAAAAAAGATCCATACACACACGTTAATTAGTTGTTCAACGTA
ATACACTCATATTTTGTTCTTATTTGCTTTCGGTCGCTGTTCTCACCAAGATTTATTGCCAACGAAACAA
TTTTTTTTTATATATTTTCAGATTTTTCTTTTTTTCCTTTCCTTTCCTTTTCTAATTTTCACTCCTGGTT
TTCTTTCTTTCTTAGAAACATTATCTCGATATTAATATTAAAAAAATATAATCATTCAAA
